LOCUS       Exported 10817 bp ds-DNA circular SYN 13-MAY-2021
DEFINITION  Targeted DNA methylation.
ACCESSION   .
VERSION     .
KEYWORDS    pSt1374-N-NLS-DNMT3L-L-DNMT3Amut-L-dcas9-NLS
SOURCE      synthetic DNA construct
  ORGANISM  synthetic DNA construct
REFERENCE   1 (bases 1 to 10817)
  AUTHORS   Lu Z, Liu Z, Mao W, Wang X, Zheng X, Chen S, Cao B, Huang S, Zhang
            X, Zhou T, Zhang Y, Huang X, Sun Q, Li JD
  TITLE     Locus-specific DNA methylation of Mecp2 promoter leads to
            autism-like phenotypes in mice.
  JOURNAL   Cell Death Dis. 2020 Feb 3;11(2):85. doi: 10.1038/s41419-020-2290-x.
  PUBMED    32015323
REFERENCE   2 (bases 1 to 10817)
  AUTHORS   .
  TITLE     Direct Submission
  JOURNAL   Exported May 13, 2021 from SnapGene Server 1.1.58
            http://www.snapgene.com
FEATURES             Location/Qualifiers
     source          1..10817
                     /organism="synthetic DNA construct"
                     /mol_type="other DNA"
     enhancer        1..380
                     /label=CMV enhancer
                     /note="human cytomegalovirus immediate early enhancer"
     promoter        381..584
                     /label=CMV promoter
                     /note="human cytomegalovirus (CMV) immediate early
                     promoter"
     primer_bind     535..555
                     /label=CMV-F
                     /note="Human CMV immediate early promoter, forward primer"
     primer_bind     629..648
                     /label=T7
                     /note="T7 promoter, forward primer"
     promoter        629..647
                     /label=T7 promoter
                     /note="promoter for bacteriophage T7 RNA polymerase"
     CDS             676..696
                     /codon_start=1
                     /product="nuclear localization signal of SV40 (simian virus
                     40) large T antigen"
                     /label=SV40 NLS
                     /translation="PKKKRKV"
     CDS             1351..1368
                     /codon_start=1
                     /product="thrombin recognition and cleavage site"
                     /label=thrombin site
                     /translation="LVPRGS"
     CDS             6385..6405
                     /codon_start=1
                     /product="nuclear localization signal of SV40 (simian virus
                     40) large T antigen"
                     /label=SV40 NLS
                     /translation="PKKKRKV"
     CDS             6448..6489
                     /codon_start=1
                     /product="epitope tag from simian virus 5"
                     /label=V5 tag
                     /translation="GKPIPNPLLGLDST"
     CDS             6499..6516
                     /codon_start=1
                     /product="6xHis affinity tag"
                     /label=6xHis
                     /translation="HHHHHH"
     primer_bind     complement(6539..6556)
                     /label=BGH-rev
                     /note="Bovine growth hormone terminator, reverse primer.
                     Also called BGH reverse"
     polyA_signal    6545..6769
                     /label=bGH poly(A) signal
                     /note="bovine growth hormone polyadenylation signal"
     rep_origin      6815..7243
                     /direction=RIGHT
                     /label=f1 ori
                     /note="f1 bacteriophage origin of replication; arrow
                     indicates direction of (+) strand synthesis"
     primer_bind     complement(6902..6921)
                     /label=F1ori-R
                     /note="F1 origin, reverse primer"
     primer_bind     7112..7133
                     /label=F1ori-F
                     /note="F1 origin, forward primer"
     primer_bind     complement(7252..7272)
                     /label=pBABE 3'
                     /note="SV40 enhancer, reverse primer for pBABE vectors"
     promoter        7257..7586
                     /label=SV40 promoter
                     /note="SV40 enhancer and early promoter"
     rep_origin      7437..7572
                     /label=SV40 ori
                     /note="SV40 origin of replication"
     primer_bind     7499..7518
                     /label=SV40pro-F
                     /note="SV40 promoter/origin, forward primer"
     promoter        7634..7681
                     /label=EM7 promoter
                     /note="synthetic bacterial promoter "
     CDS             7700..8098
                     /codon_start=1
                     /gene="Aspergillus terreus BSD"
                     /product="blasticidin S deaminase"
                     /label=BSD
                     /note="confers resistance to blasticidin"
                     /translation="MAKPLSQEESTLIERATATINSIPISEDYSVASAALSSDGRIFTG
                     VNVYHFTGGPCAELVVLGTAAAAAAGNLTCIVAIGNENRGILSPCGRCRQVLLDLHPGI
                     KAIVKDSDGQPTAVGIRELLPSGYVWEG"
     polyA_signal    8256..8377
                     /label=SV40 poly(A) signal
                     /note="SV40 polyadenylation signal"
     primer_bind     complement(8293..8312)
                     /label=SV40pA-R
                     /note="SV40 polyA, reverse primer"
     primer_bind     8347..8366
                     /label=EBV-rev
                     /note="SV40 polyA terminator, reverse primer"
     primer_bind     complement(8426..8442)
                     /label=M13 rev
                     /note="common sequencing primer, one of multiple similar
                     variants"
     primer_bind     complement(8426..8442)
                     /label=M13 Reverse
                     /note="In lacZ gene. Also called M13-rev"
     primer_bind     complement(8439..8461)
                     /label=M13/pUC Reverse
                     /note="In lacZ gene"
     protein_bind    8450..8466
                     /label=lac operator
                     /bound_moiety="lac repressor encoded by lacI"
                     /note="The lac repressor binds to the lac operator to
                     inhibit transcription in E. coli. This inhibition can be
                     relieved by adding lactose or
                     isopropyl-beta-D-thiogalactopyranoside (IPTG)."
     promoter        complement(8474..8504)
                     /label=lac promoter
                     /note="promoter for the E. coli lac operon"
     protein_bind    8519..8540
                     /label=CAP binding site
                     /bound_moiety="E. coli catabolite activator protein"
                     /note="CAP binding activates transcription in the presence
                     of cAMP."
     primer_bind     complement(8657..8674)
                     /label=L4440
                     /note="L4440 vector, forward primer"
     rep_origin      complement(8828..9416)
                     /direction=LEFT
                     /label=ori
                     /note="high-copy-number ColE1/pMB1/pBR322/pUC origin of
                     replication"
     primer_bind     complement(8908..8927)
                     /label=pBR322ori-F
                     /note="pBR322 origin, forward primer"
     CDS             complement(9587..10447)
                     /codon_start=1
                     /gene="bla"
                     /product="beta-lactamase"
                     /label=AmpR
                     /note="confers resistance to ampicillin, carbenicillin, and
                     related antibiotics"
                     /translation="MSIQHFRVALIPFFAAFCLPVFAHPETLVKVKDAEDQLGARVGYI
                     ELDLNSGKILESFRPEERFPMMSTFKVLLCGAVLSRIDAGQEQLGRRIHYSQNDLVEYS
                     PVTEKHLTDGMTVRELCSAAITMSDNTAANLLLTTIGGPKELTAFLHNMGDHVTRLDRW
                     EPELNEAIPNDERDTTMPVAMATTLRKLLTGELLTLASRQQLIDWMEADKVAGPLLRSA
                     LPAGWFIADKSGAGERGSRGIIAALGPDGKPSRIVVIYTTGSQATMDERNRQIAEIGAS
                     LIKHW"
     primer_bind     10210..10229
                     /label=Amp-R
                     /note="Ampicillin resistance gene, reverse primer"
     promoter        complement(10448..10552)
                     /gene="bla"
                     /label=AmpR promoter
     primer_bind     complement(10627..10646)
                     /label=pRS-marker
                     /note="pRS vectors, use to sequence yeast selectable
                     marker"
ORIGIN
        1 gacattgatt attgactagt tattaatagt aatcaattac ggggtcatta gttcatagcc
       61 catatatgga gttccgcgtt acataactta cggtaaatgg cccgcctggc tgaccgccca
      121 acgacccccg cccattgacg tcaataatga cgtatgttcc catagtaacg ccaataggga
      181 ctttccattg acgtcaatgg gtggagtatt tacggtaaac tgcccacttg gcagtacatc
      241 aagtgtatca tatgccaagt acgcccccta ttgacgtcaa tgacggtaaa tggcccgcct
      301 ggcattatgc ccagtacatg accttatggg actttcctac ttggcagtac atctacgtat
      361 tagtcatcgc tattaccatg gtgatgcggt tttggcagta catcaatggg cgtggatagc
      421 ggtttgactc acggggattt ccaagtctcc accccattga cgtcaatggg agtttgtttt
      481 ggcaccaaaa tcaacgggac tttccaaaat gtcgtaacaa ctccgcccca ttgacgcaaa
      541 tgggcggtag gcgtgtacgg tgggaggtct atataagcag agctctctgg ctaactagag
      601 aacccactgc ttactggctt atcgaaatta atacgactca ctatagggag acccaagctg
      661 gctagcacca tgggacctaa gaaaaagagg aaggtggcgg ccgctggcgg cagcatgttc
      721 gaaaccgtgc ctgtgtggag gagacagcca gtccgggtgc tgtccctttt tgaagacatc
      781 aagaaagagc tgacgagttt gggctttttg gaaagtggtt ctgacccggg acaactgaag
      841 catgtggttg atgtcacaga cacagtgagg aaggatgtgg aggagtgggg acccttcgat
      901 cttgtgtacg gcgccacacc tcccctgggc cacacctgtg accgtcctcc cagctggtac
      961 ctgttccagt tccaccggct cctgcagtac gcacggccca agccaggcag ccccaggccc
     1021 ttcttctgga tgttcgtgga caatctggtg ctgaacaagg aagacctgga cgtcgcatct
     1081 cgcttcctgg agatggagcc agtcaccatc ccagatgtcc acggcggatc cttgcagaat
     1141 gctgtccgcg tgtggagcaa catcccagcc ataaggagca gcaggcactg ggctctggtt
     1201 tcggaagaag aattgtccct gctggcccag aacaagcaga gctcgaagct cgcggccaag
     1261 tggcccacca agctggtgaa gaactgcttt ctccccctaa gagaatattt caagtatttt
     1321 tcaagcagcg ggcgcagctt cagcagcgga ctagtgcccc gcggcagcca cccagctgag
     1381 aagaggaagc ccatccgggt gctgtctctc tttgatggaa tcgctacagg gctcctggtg
     1441 ctgaaggact tgggcattca ggtggaccgc tacattgcct cggaggtgtg tgaggactcc
     1501 atcacggtgg gcatggtgcg gcaccagggg aagatcatgt acgtcgggga cgtccgcagc
     1561 gtcacacaga agcatatcca ggagtggggc ccattcgatc tggtgattgg gggcagtccc
     1621 tccaatgacc tctccatcgt caaccctgct cgcaagggcc tctacgaggg cactggccgg
     1681 ctcttctttg agttctaccg cctcctgcat gatgcgcggc ccaaggaggg agatgatcgc
     1741 cccttcttct ggctctttga gaatgtggtg gccatgggcg ttagtgacaa gagggacatc
     1801 tcgcgatttc tcgagtccaa ccctgtgatg attgatgcca aagaagtgtc agctgcacac
     1861 agggcccgct acttctgggg taaccttccc ggtatgaaca ggccgttggc atccactgtg
     1921 aatgataagc tggagctgca ggagtgtctg gagcatggca ggatagccaa gttcagcaaa
     1981 gtgaggacca ttactacgag gtcaaactcc ataaagcagg gcaaagacca gcattttcct
     2041 gtcttcatga atgagaaaga ggacatctta tggtgcactg aaatggaaag ggtatttggt
     2101 ttcccagtcc actatactga cgtctccaac atgagccgct tggcgaggca gagactgctg
     2161 ggccggtcat ggagcgtgcc agtcatccgc cacctcttcg ctccgctgaa ggagtatttt
     2221 gcgtgtgtga gcggcagcga gacccccggt accagcgaga gcgccacccc cgagagcgac
     2281 aagaaatact ctattggact ggctatcggg acaaactccg ttggctgggc cgtcataacc
     2341 gacgagtata aggtgccaag caagaaattc aaggtgctgg gtaatactga ccgccattca
     2401 atcaagaaga acctgatcgg agcactcctc ttcgactccg gtgaaaccgc tgaagctact
     2461 cggctgaagc ggaccgcaag gcggagatac acccgccgca agaatcggat atgttatctg
     2521 caagagatct ttagcaacga aatggctaag gtggacgact ccttctttca ccgcctggaa
     2581 gagagctttc tggtggagga ggataagaaa cacgagaggc accctatatt cggaaatatc
     2641 gtggatgagg tggcttacca tgaaaagtat cctacaatct accatctgag gaagaagctg
     2701 gtggacagca ccgataaagc agacctgagg ctcatctatc tggccctggc tcatatgata
     2761 aagtttagag gacactttct gatcgagggc gacctgaatc ccgataattc cgatgtggat
     2821 aaactcttca ttcaactggt gcagacatat aaccaactgt tcgaggagaa tcccataaac
     2881 gcttctggtg tggatgccaa ggctattctg tccgctcggc tgtccaagtc acgcagactg
     2941 gagaatctga ttgcccaact gccaggagaa aagaagaacg gcctgtttgg gaacctcatc
     3001 gccctgagcc tgggcctgac acctaacttc aagtccaatt ttgatctggc cgaagatgct
     3061 aaactccagc tctccaagga cacctatgac gatgatctgg acaacctgct cgcacagata
     3121 ggcgaccagt acgccgatct ctttctggct gctaagaatc tctccgacgc cattctgctg
     3181 agcgacatac tccgggtcaa cactgagatc accaaagcac ctctgagcgc ctccatgata
     3241 aaacgctatg atgaacacca tcaagacctg actctgctca aagccctcgt gaggcaacag
     3301 ctgccagaga agtacaaaga gatattcttc gaccagagca agaatggata tgccggatac
     3361 atcgatggcg gagcatcaca ggaagaattt tacaagttca tcaaaccaat cctcgagaag
     3421 atggacggta ctgaagagct gctggtgaag ctgaacaggg aggacctgct gaggaagcag
     3481 aggacctttg ataatggctc cattccacat cagatacacc tgggagagct gcatgcaatc
     3541 ctccgcaggc aggaggattt ctatcctttc ctgaaggata accgggagaa gatagagaag
     3601 atcctgacct tcaggatccc ttattacgtc ggccctctgg ctagaggcaa ctcccgcttc
     3661 gcttggatga ccaggaaatc tgaggagaca attactcctt ggaacttcga agaggtcgtg
     3721 gataagggcg caagcgccca gtcattcatc gaacggatga ccaatttcga taagaacctg
     3781 ccaaacgaga aggtcctgcc caaacattca ctcctgtacg agtatttcac cgtctataac
     3841 gagctgacta aagtgaagta cgtgaccgag ggcatgagga agcctgcctt cctgtccgga
     3901 gagcagaaga aggctatcgt tgatctgctc ttcaagacta atagaaaggt gacagtgaag
     3961 cagctcaagg aggattactt taagaagatc gaatgctttg actcagtgga aatctctggc
     4021 gtggaggacc gctttaatgc cagcctgggc acttaccatg atctgctgaa gataatcaaa
     4081 gacaaagatt tcctcgataa tgaggagaac gaggacatcc tggaagatat cgtgctgacc
     4141 ctgactctgt tcgaggatag agagatgatc gaagagcgcc tgaagaccta tgcccatctg
     4201 tttgacgata aagtcatgaa acagctcaag cggcggcgct acactgggtg gggtagactc
     4261 tccaggaaac tcataaacgg catccgcgac aaacagagcg gaaagaccat cctggatttc
     4321 ctgaaatccg acggattcgc taacaggaac ttcatgcaac tgattcacga tgactctctg
     4381 acatttaaag aggacatcca gaaggcacag gtgagcggtc aaggcgacag cctgcacgag
     4441 cacatcgcca acctcgctgg atcacccgcc ataaagaagg gaatactgca gacagtcaag
     4501 gtcgtggacg aactcgtcaa agtgatgggt cggcacaagc cagagaatat cgttatcgaa
     4561 atggcaaggg agaaccaaac cacccagaag ggccagaaga actctcggga acggatgaaa
     4621 agaatcgaag agggaattaa ggagctggga tctcagatac tgaaggagca ccctgtggag
     4681 aatacacagc tccagaacga gaaactctac ctgtactacc tccagaacgg gcgggacatg
     4741 tacgttgacc aggaactcga catcaaccgg ctgtccgatt atgacgtgga cgctattgtt
     4801 ccacagtcct tcctcaaaga tgactccatt gacaacaagg tgctgaccag atccgataag
     4861 gcccgcggta agtctgacaa tgttccatca gaagaggtgg tcaagaagat gaagaattac
     4921 tggcggcagc tcctcaacgc caaactgatc acccagcgga agtttgacaa tctgactaag
     4981 gcagaaagag gaggtctgag cgaactcgac aaggccggct ttattaagag gcaactggtc
     5041 gaaacacgcc agattaccaa acacgtggca caaatcctcg actctaggat gaacactaag
     5101 tacgatgaga acgataagct gatcagggaa gtgaaagtga taactctgaa gagcaagctg
     5161 gtgtctgact tccggaagga ctttcaattc tacaaagttc gcgaaataaa caattaccat
     5221 catgctcacg atgcctatct caatgctgtc gttggcaccg ccctgatcaa gaaataccct
     5281 aaactggagt ctgagttcgt gtacggtgac tataaagtct acgatgtgag gaagatgata
     5341 gcaaagtctg agcaagagat tggcaaagcc accgccaagt acttcttcta ctctaatatc
     5401 atgaatttct ttaagactga gataaccctg gctaacggcg aaatccggaa gcgcccactg
     5461 atcgaaacaa acggagaaac aggagaaatc gtgtgggata aaggcaggga cttcgcaact
     5521 gtgcggaagg tgctgtccat gccacaagtc aatatcgtga agaagaccga agtgcagacc
     5581 ggcggattct caaaggagag catcctgcca aagcggaact ctgacaagct gatcgccagg
     5641 aagaaagatt gggacccaaa gaagtatggc ggtttcgatt cccctacagt ggcttattcc
     5701 gttctggtcg tggcaaaagt ggagaaaggc aagtccaaga aactcaagtc tgttaaggag
     5761 ctgctcggaa ttactattat ggagagatcc agcttcgaga agaatccaat cgatttcctg
     5821 gaagctaagg gctataaaga agtgaagaaa gatctcatca tcaaactgcc caagtactct
     5881 ctctttgagc tggagaatgg taggaagcgg atgctggcct ccgccggaga gctgcagaaa
     5941 ggaaacgagc tggctctgcc ctccaaatac gtgaacttcc tgtatctggc ctcccactac
     6001 gagaaactca aaggtagccc tgaagacaat gagcagaagc aactctttgt tgagcaacat
     6061 aaacactacc tggacgaaat cattgaacag attagcgagt tcagcaagcg ggttattctg
     6121 gccgatgcaa acctcgataa agtgctgagc gcatataata agcacaggga caagccaatt
     6181 cgcgaacaag cagagaatat tatccacctc tttactctga ctaatctggg cgctcctgct
     6241 gccttcaagt atttcgatac aactattgac aggaagcggt acacctctac caaagaagtt
     6301 ctcgatgcca ccctgataca ccagtcaatt accggactgt acgagactcg catcgacctg
     6361 tctcagctcg gcggcgacgg ttctcccaag aagaagagga aagtctcgag cggtggagct
     6421 gcaggatagg aattcgggcc cttcgaaggt aagcctatcc ctaaccctct cctcggtctc
     6481 gattctacgc gtaccggtca tcatcaccat caccattgag tttaaacccg ctgatcagcc
     6541 tcgactgtgc cttctagttg ccagccatct gttgtttgcc cctcccccgt gccttccttg
     6601 accctggaag gtgccactcc cactgtcctt tcctaataaa atgaggaaat tgcatcgcat
     6661 tgtctgagta ggtgtcattc tattctgggg ggtggggtgg ggcaggacag caagggggag
     6721 gattgggaag acaatagcag gcatgctggg gatgcggtgg gctctatggc ttctgaggcg
     6781 gaaagaacca gctggggctc tagggggtat ccccnnnnnn nnnnnnnnnn nnnnnnnnnn
     6841 nnnnnnnnnn nnnnnnnnnn nnnnnnnnnn nnnnnnnnnn nnnnnnnnnn nnnnnnnnnn
     6901 nnnnnnnnnn nnnnnnnnnn nnnnnnnnnn nnnnnnnncn nnnnnnnnnn nnnnnnnnnn
     6961 nnnnnnnnnn nnnnnnnnnn nnnnnnnnnn nnnnnnnnnn nnnnnnnnnn nnnnnnnnnn
     7021 nnnnnnnnnn annnnnnnnn nnnnnnnnnn nnnnnnnnnn nnnnnnnnnn nnnnnnnnnn
     7081 cctttgacgt tggagtccac gttctttaat agtggactct tgttccaaac tggaacaaca
     7141 ctcaacccta tctcggtcta ttcttttgat ttataaggga ttttgccgat ttcggcctat
     7201 tggttaaaaa atgagctgat ttaacaaaaa tttaacgcga attaattctg tggaatgtgt
     7261 gtcagttagg gtgtggaaag tccccaggct ccccagcagg cagaagtatg caaagcatgc
     7321 atctcaatta gtcagcaacc aggtgtggaa agtccccagg ctccccagca ggcagaagta
     7381 tgcaaagcat gcatctcaat tagtcagcaa ccatagtccc gcccctaact ccgcccatcc
     7441 cgcccctaac tccgcccagt tccgcccatt ctccgcccca tggctgacta atttttttta
     7501 tttatgcaga ggccgaggcc gcctctgcct ctgagctatt ccagaagtag tgaggaggct
     7561 tttttggagg cctaggcttt tgcaaaaagc tcccgggagc ttgtatatcc attttcggat
     7621 ctgatcagca cgtgttgaca attaatcatc ggcatagtat atcggcatag tataatacga
     7681 caaggtgagg aactaaacca tggccaagcc tttgtctcaa gaagaatcca ccctcattga
     7741 aagagcaacg gctacaatca acagcatccc catctctgaa gactacagcg tcgccagcgc
     7801 agctctctct agcgacggcc gcatcttcac tggtgtcaat gtatatcatt ttactggggg
     7861 accttgtgca gaactcgtgg tgctgggcac tgctgctgct gcggcagctg gcaacctgac
     7921 ttgtatcgtc gcgatcggaa atgagaacag gggcatcttg agcccctgcg gacggtgccg
     7981 acaggtgctt ctcgatctgc atcctgggat caaagccata gtgaaggaca gtgatggaca
     8041 gccgacggca gttgggattc gtgaattgct gccctctggt tatgtgtggg agggctaagc
     8101 acttcgtggc cgaggagcag gactgacacg tgctacgaga tttcgattcc accgccgcct
     8161 tctatgaaag gttgggcttc ggaatcgttt tccgggacgc cggctggatg atcctccagc
     8221 gcggggatct catgctggag ttcttcgccc accccaactt gtttattgca gcttataatg
     8281 gttacaaata aagcaatagc atcacaaatt tcacaaataa agcatttttt tcactgcatt
     8341 ctagttgtgg tttgtccaaa ctcatcaatg tatcttatca tgtctgtata ccgtcgacct
     8401 ctagctagag cttggcgtaa tcatggtcat agctgtttcc tgtgtgaaat tgttatccgc
     8461 tcacaattcc acacaacata cgagccggaa gcataaagtg taaagcctgg ggtgcctaat
     8521 gagtgagcta actcacatta attgcgttgc gctcactgcc cgctttccag tcgggaaacc
     8581 tgtcgtgcca gctgcattaa tgaatcggcc aacgcgcggg gagaggcggt ttgcgtattg
     8641 ggcgctcttc cgcttcctcg ctcactgact cgctgcgctc ggtcgttcgg ctgcggcgag
     8701 cggtatcagc tcactcaaag gcggtaatac ggttatccac agaatcaggg gataacgcag
     8761 gaaagaacat gtgagcaaaa ggccagcaaa aggccaggaa ccgtaaaaag gccgcgttgc
     8821 tggcgttttt ccataggctc cgcccccctg acgagcatca caaaaatcga cgctcaagtc
     8881 agaggtggcg aaacccgaca ggactataaa gataccaggc gtttccccct ggaagctccc
     8941 tcgtgcgctc tcctgttccg accctgccgc ttaccggata cctgtccgcc tttctccctt
     9001 cgggaagcgt ggcgctttct catagctcac gctgtaggta tctcagttcg gtgtaggtcg
     9061 ttcgctccaa gctgggctgt gtgcacgaac cccccgttca gcccgaccgc tgcgccttat
     9121 ccggtaacta tcgtcttgag tccaacccgg taagacacga cttatcgcca ctggcagcag
     9181 ccactggtaa caggattagc agagcgaggt atgtaggcgg tgctacagag ttcttgaagt
     9241 ggtggcctaa ctacggctac actagaagaa cagtatttgg tatctgcgct ctgctgaagc
     9301 cagttacctt cggaaaaaga gttggtagct cttgatccgg caaacaaacc accgctggta
     9361 gcggtggttt ttttgtttgc aagcagcaga ttacgcgcag aaaaaaagga tctcaagaag
     9421 atcctttgat cttttctacg gggtctgacg ctcagtggaa cgaaaactca cgttaaggga
     9481 ttttggtcat gagattatca aaaaggatct tcacctagat ccttttaaat taaaaatgaa
     9541 gttttaaatc aatctaaagt atatatgagt aaacttggtc tgacagttac caatgcttaa
     9601 tcagtgaggc acctatctca gcgatctgtc tatttcgttc atccatagtt gcctgactcc
     9661 ccgtcgtgta gataactacg atacgggagg gcttaccatc tggccccagt gctgcaatga
     9721 taccgcgaga cccacgctca ccggctccag atttatcagc aataaaccag ccagccggaa
     9781 gggccgagcg cagaagtggt cctgcaactt tatccgcctc catccagtct attaattgtt
     9841 gccgggaagc tagagtaagt agttcgccag ttaatagttt gcgcaacgtt gttgccattg
     9901 ctacaggcat cgtggtgtca cgctcgtcgt ttggtatggc ttcattcagc tccggttccc
     9961 aacgatcaag gcgagttaca tgatccccca tgttgtgcaa aaaagcggtt agctccttcg
    10021 gtcctccgat cgttgtcaga agtaagttgg ccgcagtgtt atcactcatg gttatggcag
    10081 cactgcataa ttctcttact gtcatgccat ccgtaagatg cttttctgtg actggtgagt
    10141 actcaaccaa gtcattctga gaatagtgta tgcggcgacc gagttgctct tgcccggcgt
    10201 caatacggga taataccgcg ccacatagca gaactttaaa agtgctcatc attggaaaac
    10261 gttcttcggg gcgaaaactc tcaaggatct taccgctgtt gagatccagt tcgatgtaac
    10321 ccactcgtgc acccaactga tcttcagcat cttttacttt caccagcgtt tctgggtgag
    10381 caaaaacagg aaggcaaaat gccgcaaaaa agggaataag ggcgacacgg aaatgttgaa
    10441 tactcatact cttccttttt caatattatt gaagcattta tcagggttat tgtctcatga
    10501 gcggatacat atttgaatgt atttagaaaa ataaacaaat aggggttccg cgcacatttc
    10561 cccgaaaagt gccacctgac gtcgacggat cgggagatct cccgatcccc tatggtgcac
    10621 tctcagtaca atctgctctg atgccgcata gttaagccag tatctgctcc ctgcttgtgt
    10681 gttggaggtc gctgagtagt gcgcgagcaa aatttaagct acaacaaggc aaggcttgac
    10741 cgacaattgc atgaagaatc tgcttagggt taggcgtttt gcgctgcttc gcgatgtacg
    10801 ggccagatat acgcgtt
//
