>Addgene plasmid #112209 | pSt1374-N-NLS-DNMT3L-L-DNMT3Amut-L-dcas9-NLS | depositor full sequence | sequence record 211336 | pSt1374-N-NLS-DNMT3L-L-DNMT3Amut-L-dcas9-NLS sequence 10818 bps
GACGGATCGGGAGATCTCCCGATCCCCTATGGTCGACTCTCAGTACAATCTGCTCTGATGCCGCATAGTT
AAGCCAGTATCTGCTCCCTGCTTGTGTGTTGGAGGTCGCTGAGTAGTGCGCGAGCAAAATTTAAGCTACA
ACAAGGCAAGGCTTGACCGACAATTGCATGAAGAATCTGCTTAGGGTTAGGCGTTTTGCGCTGCTTCGCG
ATGTACGGGCCAGATATACGCGTTGACATTGATTATTGACTAGTTATTAATAGTAATCAATTACGGGGTC
ATTAGTTCATAGCCCATATATGGAGTTCCGCGTTACATAACTTACGGTAAATGGCCCGCCTGGCTGACCG
CCCAACGACCCCCGCCCATTGACGTCAATAATGACGTATGTTCCCATAGTAACGCCAATAGGGACTTTCC
ATTGACGTCAATGGGTGGAGTATTTACGGTAAACTGCCCACTTGGCAGTACATCAAGTGTATCATATGCC
AAGTACGCCCCCTATTGACGTCAATGACGGTAAATGGCCCGCCTGGCATTATGCCCAGTACATGACCTTA
TGGGACTTTCCTACTTGGCAGTACATCTACGTATTAGTCATCGCTATTACCATGGTGATGCGGTTTTGGC
AGTACATCAATGGGCGTGGATAGCGGTTTGACTCACGGGGATTTCCAAGTCTCCACCCCATTGACGTCAA
TGGGAGTTTGTTTTGGCACCAAAATCAACGGGACTTTCCAAAATGTCGTAACAACTCCGCCCCATTGACG
CAAATGGGCGGTAGGCGTGTACGGTGGGAGGTCTATATAAGCAGAGCTCTCTGGCTAACTAGAGAACCCA
CTGCTTACTGGCTTATCGAAATTAATACGACTCACTATAGGGAGACCCAAGCTGGCTAGCACCATGGGAC
CTAAGAAAAAGAGGAAGGTGGCGGCCGCTGGCGGCAGCATGTTCGAAACCGTGCCTGTGTGGAGGAGACA
GCCAGTCCGGGTGCTGTCCCTTTTTGAAGACATCAAGAAAGAGCTGACGAGTTTGGGCTTTTTGGAAAGT
GGTTCTGACCCGGGACAACTGAAGCATGTGGTTGATGTCACAGACACAGTGAGGAAGGATGTGGAGGAGT
GGGGACCCTTCGATCTTGTGTACGGCGCCACACCTCCCCTGGGCCACACCTGTGACCGTCCTCCCAGCTG
GTACCTGTTCCAGTTCCACCGGCTCCTGCAGTACGCACGGCCCAAGCCAGGCAGCCCCAGGCCCTTCTTC
TGGATGTTCGTGGACAATCTGGTGCTGAACAAGGAAGACCTGGACGTCGCATCTCGCTTCCTGGAGATGG
AGCCAGTCACCATCCCAGATGTCCACGGCGGATCCTTGCAGAATGCTGTCCGCGTGTGGAGCAACATCCC
AGCCATAAGGAGCAGCAGGCACTGGGCTCTGGTTTCGGAAGAAGAATTGTCCCTGCTGGCCCAGAACAAG
CAGAGCTCGAAGCTCGCGGCCAAGTGGCCCACCAAGCTGGTGAAGAACTGCTTTCTCCCCCTAAGAGAAT
ATTTCAAGTATTTTTCAAGCAGCGGGCGCAGCTTCAGCAGCGGACTAGTGCCCCGCGGCAGCCACCCAGC
TGAGAAGAGGAAGCCCATCCGGGTGCTGTCTCTCTTTGATGGAATCGCTACAGGGCTCCTGGTGCTGAAG
GACTTGGGCATTCAGGTGGACCGCTACATTGCCTCGGAGGTGTGTGAGGACTCCATCACGGTGGGCATGG
TGCGGCACCAGGGGAAGATCATGTACGTCGGGGACGTCCGCAGCGTCACACAGAAGCATATCCAGGAGTG
GGGCCCATTCGATCTGGTGATTGGGGGCAGTCCCTCCAATGACCTCTCCATCGTCAACCCTGCTCGCAAG
GGCCTCTACGAGGGCACTGGCCGGCTCTTCTTTGAGTTCTACCGCCTCCTGCATGATGCGCGGCCCAAGG
AGGGAGATGATCGCCCCTTCTTCTGGCTCTTTGAGAATGTGGTGGCCATGGGCGTTAGTGACAAGAGGGA
CATCTCGCGATTTCTCGAGTCCAACCCTGTGATGATTGATGCCAAAGAAGTGTCAGCTGCACACAGGGCC
CGCTACTTCTGGGGTAACCTTCCCGGTATGAACAGGCCGTTGGCATCCACTGTGAATGATAAGCTGGAGC
TGCAGGAGTGTCTGGAGCATGGCAGGATAGCCAAGTTCAGCAAAGTGAGGACCATTACTACGAGGTCAAA
CTCCATAAAGCAGGGCAAAGACCAGCATTTTCCTGTCTTCATGAATGAGAAAGAGGACATCTTATGGTGC
ACTGAAATGGAAAGGGTATTTGGTTTCCCAGTCCACTATACTGACGTCTCCAACATGAGCCGCTTGGCGA
GGCAGAGACTGCTGGGCCGGTCATGGAGCGTGCCAGTCATCCGCCACCTCTTCGCTCCGCTGAAGGAGTA
TTTTGCGTGTGTGAGCGGCAGCGAGACCCCCGGTACCAGCGAGAGCGCCACCCCCGAGAGCGACAAGAAA
TACTCTATTGGACTGGCTATCGGGACAAACTCCGTTGGCTGGGCCGTCATAACCGACGAGTATAAGGTGC
CAAGCAAGAAATTCAAGGTGCTGGGTAATACTGACCGCCATTCAATCAAGAAGAACCTGATCGGAGCACT
CCTCTTCGACTCCGGTGAAACCGCTGAAGCTACTCGGCTGAAGCGGACCGCAAGGCGGAGATACACCCGC
CGCAAGAATCGGATATGTTATCTGCAAGAGATCTTTAGCAACGAAATGGCTAAGGTGGACGACTCCTTCT
TTCACCGCCTGGAAGAGAGCTTTCTGGTGGAGGAGGATAAGAAACACGAGAGGCACCCTATATTCGGAAA
TATCGTGGATGAGGTGGCTTACCATGAAAAGTATCCTACAATCTACCATCTGAGGAAGAAGCTGGTGGAC
AGCACCGATAAAGCAGACCTGAGGCTCATCTATCTGGCCCTGGCTCATATGATAAAGTTTAGAGGACACT
TTCTGATCGAGGGCGACCTGAATCCCGATAATTCCGATGTGGATAAACTCTTCATTCAACTGGTGCAGAC
ATATAACCAACTGTTCGAGGAGAATCCCATAAACGCTTCTGGTGTGGATGCCAAGGCTATTCTGTCCGCT
CGGCTGTCCAAGTCACGCAGACTGGAGAATCTGATTGCCCAACTGCCAGGAGAAAAGAAGAACGGCCTGT
TTGGGAACCTCATCGCCCTGAGCCTGGGCCTGACACCTAACTTCAAGTCCAATTTTGATCTGGCCGAAGA
TGCTAAACTCCAGCTCTCCAAGGACACCTATGACGATGATCTGGACAACCTGCTCGCACAGATAGGCGAC
CAGTACGCCGATCTCTTTCTGGCTGCTAAGAATCTCTCCGACGCCATTCTGCTGAGCGACATACTCCGGG
TCAACACTGAGATCACCAAAGCACCTCTGAGCGCCTCCATGATAAAACGCTATGATGAACACCATCAAGA
CCTGACTCTGCTCAAAGCCCTCGTGAGGCAACAGCTGCCAGAGAAGTACAAAGAGATATTCTTCGACCAG
AGCAAGAATGGATATGCCGGATACATCGATGGCGGAGCATCACAGGAAGAATTTTACAAGTTCATCAAAC
CAATCCTCGAGAAGATGGACGGTACTGAAGAGCTGCTGGTGAAGCTGAACAGGGAGGACCTGCTGAGGAA
GCAGAGGACCTTTGATAATGGCTCCATTCCACATCAGATACACCTGGGAGAGCTGCATGCAATCCTCCGC
AGGCAGGAGGATTTCTATCCTTTCCTGAAGGATAACCGGGAGAAGATAGAGAAGATCCTGACCTTCAGGA
TCCCTTATTACGTCGGCCCTCTGGCTAGAGGCAACTCCCGCTTCGCTTGGATGACCAGGAAATCTGAGGA
GACAATTACTCCTTGGAACTTCGAAGAGGTCGTGGATAAGGGCGCAAGCGCCCAGTCATTCATCGAACGG
ATGACCAATTTCGATAAGAACCTGCCAAACGAGAAGGTCCTGCCCAAACATTCACTCCTGTACGAGTATT
TCACCGTCTATAACGAGCTGACTAAAGTGAAGTACGTGACCGAGGGCATGAGGAAGCCTGCCTTCCTGTC
CGGAGAGCAGAAGAAGGCTATCGTTGATCTGCTCTTCAAGACTAATAGAAAGGTGACAGTGAAGCAGCTC
AAGGAGGATTACTTTAAGAAGATCGAATGCTTTGACTCAGTGGAAATCTCTGGCGTGGAGGACCGCTTTA
ATGCCAGCCTGGGCACTTACCATGATCTGCTGAAGATAATCAAAGACAAAGATTTCCTCGATAATGAGGA
GAACGAGGACATCCTGGAAGATATCGTGCTGACCCTGACTCTGTTCGAGGATAGAGAGATGATCGAAGAG
CGCCTGAAGACCTATGCCCATCTGTTTGACGATAAAGTCATGAAACAGCTCAAGCGGCGGCGCTACACTG
GGTGGGGTAGACTCTCCAGGAAACTCATAAACGGCATCCGCGACAAACAGAGCGGAAAGACCATCCTGGA
TTTCCTGAAATCCGACGGATTCGCTAACAGGAACTTCATGCAACTGATTCACGATGACTCTCTGACATTT
AAAGAGGACATCCAGAAGGCACAGGTGAGCGGTCAAGGCGACAGCCTGCACGAGCACATCGCCAACCTCG
CTGGATCACCCGCCATAAAGAAGGGAATACTGCAGACAGTCAAGGTCGTGGACGAACTCGTCAAAGTGAT
GGGTCGGCACAAGCCAGAGAATATCGTTATCGAAATGGCAAGGGAGAACCAAACCACCCAGAAGGGCCAG
AAGAACTCTCGGGAACGGATGAAAAGAATCGAAGAGGGAATTAAGGAGCTGGGATCTCAGATACTGAAGG
AGCACCCTGTGGAGAATACACAGCTCCAGAACGAGAAACTCTACCTGTACTACCTCCAGAACGGGCGGGA
CATGTACGTTGACCAGGAACTCGACATCAACCGGCTGTCCGATTATGACGTGGACGCTATTGTTCCACAG
TCCTTCCTCAAAGATGACTCCATTGACAACAAGGTGCTGACCAGATCCGATAAGGCCCGCGGTAAGTCTG
ACAATGTTCCATCAGAAGAGGTGGTCAAGAAGATGAAGAATTACTGGCGGCAGCTCCTCAACGCCAAACT
GATCACCCAGCGGAAGTTTGACAATCTGACTAAGGCAGAAAGAGGAGGTCTGAGCGAACTCGACAAGGCC
GGCTTTATTAAGAGGCAACTGGTCGAAACACGCCAGATTACCAAACACGTGGCACAAATCCTCGACTCTA
GGATGAACACTAAGTACGATGAGAACGATAAGCTGATCAGGGAAGTGAAAGTGATAACTCTGAAGAGCAA
GCTGGTGTCTGACTTCCGGAAGGACTTTCAATTCTACAAAGTTCGCGAAATAAACAATTACCATCATGCT
CACGATGCCTATCTCAATGCTGTCGTTGGCACCGCCCTGATCAAGAAATACCCTAAACTGGAGTCTGAGT
TCGTGTACGGTGACTATAAAGTCTACGATGTGAGGAAGATGATAGCAAAGTCTGAGCAAGAGATTGGCAA
AGCCACCGCCAAGTACTTCTTCTACTCTAATATCATGAATTTCTTTAAGACTGAGATAACCCTGGCTAAC
GGCGAAATCCGGAAGCGCCCACTGATCGAAACAAACGGAGAAACAGGAGAAATCGTGTGGGATAAAGGCA
GGGACTTCGCAACTGTGCGGAAGGTGCTGTCCATGCCACAAGTCAATATCGTGAAGAAGACCGAAGTGCA
GACCGGCGGATTCTCAAAGGAGAGCATCCTGCCAAAGCGGAACTCTGACAAGCTGATCGCCAGGAAGAAA
GATTGGGACCCAAAGAAGTATGGCGGTTTCGATTCCCCTACAGTGGCTTATTCCGTTCTGGTCGTGGCAA
AAGTGGAGAAAGGCAAGTCCAAGAAACTCAAGTCTGTTAAGGAGCTGCTCGGAATTACTATTATGGAGAG
ATCCAGCTTCGAGAAGAATCCAATCGATTTCCTGGAAGCTAAGGGCTATAAAGAAGTGAAGAAAGATCTC
ATCATCAAACTGCCCAAGTACTCTCTCTTTGAGCTGGAGAATGGTAGGAAGCGGATGCTGGCCTCCGCCG
GAGAGCTGCAGAAAGGAAACGAGCTGGCTCTGCCCTCCAAATACGTGAACTTCCTGTATCTGGCCTCCCA
CTACGAGAAACTCAAAGGTAGCCCTGAAGACAATGAGCAGAAGCAACTCTTTGTTGAGCAACATAAACAC
TACCTGGACGAAATCATTGAACAGATTAGCGAGTTCAGCAAGCGGGTTATTCTGGCCGATGCAAACCTCG
ATAAAGTGCTGAGCGCATATAATAAGCACAGGGACAAGCCAATTCGCGAACAAGCAGAGAATATTATCCA
CCTCTTTACTCTGACTAATCTGGGCGCTCCTGCTGCCTTCAAGTATTTCGATACAACTATTGACAGGAAG
CGGTACACCTCTACCAAAGAAGTTCTCGATGCCACCCTGATACACCAGTCAATTACCGGACTGTACGAGA
CTCGCATCGACCTGTCTCAGCTCGGCGGCGACGGTTCTCCCAAGAAGAAGAGGAAAGTCTCGAGCGGTGG
AGCTGCAGGATAGGAATTCGGGCCCTTCGAAGGTAAGCCTATCCCTAACCCTCTCCTCGGTCTCGATTCT
ACGCGTACCGGTCATCATCACCATCACCATTGAGTTTAAACCCGCTGATCAGCCTCGACTGTGCCTTCTA
GTTGCCAGCCATCTGTTGTTTGCCCCTCCCCCGTGCCTTCCTTGACCCTGGAAGGTGCCACTCCCACTGT
CCTTTCCTAATAAAATGAGGAAATTGCATCGCATTGTCTGAGTAGGTGTCATTCTATTCTGGGGGGTGGG
GTGGGGCAGGACAGCAAGGGGGAGGATTGGGAAGACAATAGCAGGCATGCTGGGGATGCGGTGGGCTCTA
TGGCTTCTGAGGCGGAAAGAACCAGCTGGGGCTCTAGGGGGTATCCCC
[124 nt withheld, positions 7049-7172]
CGCCGGCTTTCCCCGTCAAGCTCTAAATCGGGGCA
[57 nt withheld, positions 7208-7264]
A
[49 nt withheld, positions 7266-7314]
CCTTTGACGTTGGAGTCCACGTTCTTTAATAGTGGACTCTTGTTCCAAACTGGAACAACACTCAACCCTA
TCTCGGTCTATTCTTTTGATTTATAAGGGATTTTGGGGATTTCGGCCTATTGGTTAAAAAATGAGCTGAT
TTAACAAAAATTTAACGCGAATTAATTCTGTGGAATGTGTGTCAGTTAGGGTGTGGAAAGTCCCCAGGCT
CCCCAGGCAGGCAGAAGTATGCAAAGCATGCATCTCAATTAGTCAGCAACCAGGTGTGGAAAGTCCCCAG
GCTCCCCAGCAGGCAGAAGTATGCAAAGCATGCATCTCAATTAGTCAGCAACCATAGTCCCGCCCCTAAC
TCCGCCCATCCCGCCCCTAACTCCGCCCAGTTCCGCCCATTCTCCGCCCCATGGCTGACTAATTTTTTTT
ATTTATGCAGAGGCCGAGGCCGCCTCTGCCTCTGAGCTATTCCAGAAGTAGTGAGGAGGCTTTTTTGGAG
GCCTAGGCTTTTGCAAAAAGCTCCCGGGAGCTTGTATATCCATTTTCGGATCTGATCAGCACGTGTTGAC
AATTAATCATCGGCATAGTATATCGGCATAGTATAATACGACAAGGTGAGGAACTAAACCATGGCCAAGC
CTTTGTCTCAAGAAGAATCCACCCTCATTGAAAGAGCAACGGCTACAATCAACAGCATCCCCATCTCTGA
AGACTACAGCGTCGCCAGCGCAGCTCTCTCTAGCGACGGCCGCATCTTCACTGGTGTCAATGTATATCAT
TTTACTGGGGGACCTTGTGCAGAACTCGTGGTGCTGGGCACTGCTGCTGCTGCGGCAGCTGGCAACCTGA
CTTGTATCGTCGCGATCGGAAATGAGAACAGGGGCATCTTGAGCCCCTGCGGACGGTGTCGACAGGTGCT
TCTCGATCTGCATCCTGGGATCAAAGCGATAGTGAAGGACAGTGATGGACAGCCGACGGCAGTTGGGATT
CGTGAATTGCTGCCCTCTGGTTATGTGTGGGAGGGCTAAGCACTTCGTGGCCGAGGAGCAGGACTGACAC
GTGCTACGAGATTTCGATTCCACCGCCGCCTTCTATGAAAGGTTGGGCTTCGGAATCGTTTTCCGGGACG
CCGGCTGGATGATCCTCCAGCGCGGGGATCTCATGCTGGAGTTCTTCGCCCACCCCAACTTGTTTATTGC
AGCTTATAATGGTTACAAATAAAGCAATAGCATCACAAATTTCACAAATAAAGCATTTTTTTCACTGCAT
TCTAGTTGTGGTTTGTCCAAACTCATCAATGTATCTTATCATGTCTGTATACCGTCGACCTCTAGCTAGA
GCTTGGCGTAATCATGGTCATAGCTGTTTCCTGTGTGAAATTGTTATCCGCTCACAATTCCACACAACAT
ACGAGCCGGAAGCATAAAGTGTAAAGCCTGGGGTGCCTAATGAGTGAGCTAACTCACATTAATTGCGTTG
CGCTCACTGCCCGCTTTCCAGTCGGGAAACCTGTCGTGCCAGCTGCATTAATGAATCGGCCAACGCGCGG
GGAGAGGCGGTTTGCGTATTGGGCGCTCTTCCGCTTCCTCGCTCACTGACTCGCTGCGCTCGGTCGTTCG
GCTGCGGCGAGCGGTATCAGCTCACTCAAAGGCGGTAATACGGTTATCCACAGAATCAGGGGATAACGCA
GGAAAGAACATGTGAGCAAAAGGCCAGCAAAAGGCCAGGAACCGTAAAAAGGCCGCGTTGCTGGCGTTTT
TCCATAGGCTCCGCCCCCCTGACGAGCATCACAAAAATCGACGCTCAAGTCAGAGGTGGCGAAACCCGAC
AGGACTATAAAGATACCAGGCGTTTCCCCCTGGAAGCTCCCTCGTGCGCTCTCCTGTTCCGACCCTGCCG
CTTACCGGATACCTGTCCGCCTTTCTCCCTTCGGGAAGCGTGGCGCTTTCTCAATGCTCACGCTGTAGGT
ATCTCAGTTCGGTGTAGGTCGTTCGCTCCAAGCTGGGCTGTGTGCACGAACCCCCCGTTCAGCCCGACCG
CTGCGCCTTATCCGGTAACTATCGTCTTGAGTCCAACCCGGTAAGACACGACTTATCGCCACTGGCAGCA
GCCACTGGTAACAGGATTAGCAGAGCGAGGTATGTAGGCGGTGCTACAGAGTTCTTGAAGTGGTGGCCTA
ACTACGGCTACACTAGAAGGACAGTATTTGGTATCTGCGCTCTGCTGAAGCCAGTTACCTTCGGAAAAAG
AGTTGGTAGCTCTTGATCCGGCAAACAAACCACCGCTGGTAGCGGTGGTTTTTTTGTTTGCAAGCAGCAG
ATTACGCGCAGAAAAAAAGGATCTCAAGAAGATCCTTTGATCTTTTCTACGGGGTCTGACGCTCAGTGGA
ACGAAAACTCACGTTAAGGGATTTTGGTCATGAGATTATCAAAAAGGATCTTCACCTAGATCCTTTTAAA
TTAAAAATGAAGTTTTAAATCAATCTAAAGTATATATGAGTAAACTTGGTCTGACAGTTACCAATGCTTA
ATCAGTGAGGCACCTATCTCAGCGATCTGTCTATTTCGTTCATCCATAGTTGCCTGACTCCCCGTCGTGT
AGATAACTACGATACGGGAGGGCTTACCATCTGGCCCCAGTGCTGCAATGATACCGCGAGACCCACGCTC
ACCGGCTCCAGATTTATCAGCAATAAACCAGCCAGCCGGAAGGGCCGAGCGCAGAAGTGGTCCTGCAACT
TTATCCGCCTCCATCCAGTCTATTAATTGTTGCCGGGAAGCTAGAGTAAGTAGTTCGCCAGTTAATAGTT
TGCGCAACGTTGTTGCCATTGCTACAGGCATCGTGGTGTCACGCTCGTCGTTTGGTATGGCTTCATTCAG
CTCCGGTTCCCAACGATCAAGGCGAGTTACATGATCCCCCATGTTGTGCAAAAAAGCGGTTAGCTCCTTC
GGTCCTCCGATCGTTGTCAGAAGTAAGTTGGCCGCAGTGTTATCACTCATGGTTATGGCAGCACTGCATA
ATTCTCTTACTGTCATGCCATCCGTAAGATGCTTTTCTGTGACTGGTGAGTACTCAACCAAGTCATTCTG
AGAATAGTGTATGCGGCGACCGAGTTGCTCTTGCCCGGCGTCAATACGGGATAATACCGCGCCACATAGC
AGAACTTTAAAAGTGCTCATCATTGGAAAACGTTCTTCGGGGCGAAAACTCTCAAGGATCTTACCGCTGT
TGAGATCCAGTTCGATGTAACCCACTCGTGCACCCAACTGATCTTCAGCATCTTTTACTTTCACCAGCGT
TTCTGGGTGAGCAAAAACAGGAAGGCAAAATGCCGCAAAAAAGGGAATAAGGGCGACACGGAAATGTTGA
ATACTCATACTCTTCCTTTTTCAATATTATTGAAGCATTTATCAGGGTTATTGTCTCATGAGCGGATACA
TATTTGAATGTATTTAGAAAAATAAACAAATAGGGGTTCCGCGCACATTTCCCCGAAAAGTGCCACCTGA
CGTC
Features (pLannotate 1.2.2; 25 found; start..end, strand, type, name):
     36..80      -  misc_feature   bom (fragment): basis of mobility region from pBR322
    235..614     +  enhancer       CMV enhancer: human cytomegalovirus immediate early enhancer
    615..818     +  promoter       CMV promoter: human cytomegalovirus (CMV) immediate early promoter
    814..847     +  LTR            5' LTR (truncated) (fragment): truncated 5' long terminal repeat (LTR) from HIV-1
    863..881     +  promoter       T7 promoter: promoter for bacteriophage T7 RNA polymerase
    949..1560    +  CDS            DNMT3L (fragment): DNM3L_HUMAN - Experimental evidence at protein level: Swiss-Prot protein existence level 1. Catalytically inactive regulatory factor of DNA methyltransferases that can either promote or inhibit DNA methylation depending on the context (By similarity). Essential for the function of DNMT3A and DNMT3B: activates DNMT3A and DNMT3B by binding to their catalytic domain (PubMed:17687327). Acts by accelerating the binding of DNA and S-adenosyl-L-methionine (AdoMet) to the methyltransferases and dissociates from the complex after DNA binding to the methyltransferases (PubMed:17687327). Recognizes unmet
   1605..2463    +  CDS            DNMT3A catalytic domain (fragment): catalytic domain of DNA methyltransferase 3A
   2512..6612    +  CDS            cas9: CAS9_STRP1 - Also known as csn1 From Streptococcus pyogenes serotype M1.
   6682..6723    +  CDS            V5 tag: epitope tag from simian virus 5
   6779..7003    +  polyA_signal   bGH poly(A) signal: bovine growth hormone polyadenylation signal
   7007..7028    +  promoter       SV40 promoter (fragment): SV40 enhancer and early promoter
   7049..7477    +  rep_origin     f1 ori (sequence partly withheld): f1 bacteriophage origin of replication; arrow indicates direction of (+) strand synthesis
   7491..7821    +  promoter       SV40 promoter: SV40 enhancer and early promoter
   7869..7916    +  promoter       EM7 promoter: synthetic bacterial promoter&nbsp
   7935..8333    +  CDS            BSD: blasticidin S deaminase; Aspergillus terreus BSD; confers resistance to blasticidin
   8334..8361    +  CDS            BleoR (fragment): antibiotic-binding protein; Sh ble from Streptoalloteichus hindustanus; confers resistance to bleomycin, phleomycin, and Zeocin™
   8371..8496    +  CDS            ble (fragment): BLE_KLEPN - Experimental evidence at protein level: Swiss-Prot protein existence level 1. Binding protein with a strong affinity to the bleomycin family of antibiotics. Binds to CL990; an antimitotic-antibiotic compound. From Klebsiella pneumoniae.
   8491..8612    +  polyA_signal   SV40 poly(A) signal: SV40 polyadenylation signal
   8683..8705    -  protein_bind   lac operator (fragment): The lac repressor binds to the lac operator to inhibit transcription in E. coli. This inhibition can be relieved by adding lactose or isopropyl-β-D-thiogalactopyranoside (IPTG). lac repressor encoded by lacI
   8709..8739    -  promoter       lac promoter: promoter for the E. coli lac operon
   8754..8775    -  protein_bind   CAP binding site: CAP binding activates transcription in the presence of cAMP. E. coli catabolite activator protein
   8788..8880    -  CDS            lacI (fragment): lac repressor; lacI; The lac repressor binds to the lac operator to inhibit transcription in E. coli. This inhibition can be relieved by adding lactose or isopropyl-β-D-thiogalactopyranoside (IPTG).
   9063..9651    -  rep_origin     ori: high-copy-number ColE1/pMB1/pBR322/pUC origin of replication
   9822..10682   -  CDS            AmpR: β-lactamase; bla; confers resistance to ampicillin, carbenicillin, and related antibiotics
  10683..10787   -  promoter       AmpR promoter: bla
