[The description below was written by a language model from this plasmid's Addgene catalogue record, the feature table of its GenBank file and pLannotate feature annotations shown in this document.]
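Description:
pSt1374-N-NLS-DNMT3L-L-DNMT3Amut-L-dcas9-NLS is a roughly 10.8 kb mammalian expression plasmid on the pST1374 backbone, catalogued as a CRISPR vector for targeted DNA methylation. It is maintained in E. coli through a high-copy ColE1/pUC-type origin with ampicillin resistance, and also carries an f1 origin. For mammalian cells it provides a blasticidin S deaminase marker under tandem SV40 early and EM7 promoters, followed by an SV40 poly(A) signal. The SV40 promoter region includes the SV40 origin.

The payload is a single fusion open reading frame driven by the CMV enhancer/promoter and terminated by the bGH polyadenylation signal. A T7 promoter sits between the CMV promoter and the coding sequence, which would allow in vitro transcription of the mRNA. The fusion begins with an SV40 nuclear localization signal, followed by a fragment of human DNMT3L, a linker, the catalytic domain of human DNMT3A, another linker, and Streptococcus pyogenes Cas9, then a second SV40 NLS and C-terminal V5 and 6xHis tags. The recorded mutations D10A, H840A and N863A lie in the Cas9 nuclease domains and give a catalytically dead, DNA-binding-only dCas9. C710S matches the "DNMT3Amut" in the name. The record does not spell out its effect, but a change in the methyltransferase catalytic domain suggests this may be an inactive control version of the effector rather than the active enzyme.

No guide RNA cassette is annotated, so a guide must be supplied separately to direct the fusion to a chosen locus. The associated publication concerns locus-specific methylation of the Mecp2 promoter in mice. The two feature tables describe the same construct with different start coordinates and a one-base length difference.
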