Addgene plasmid #112209: pSt1374-N-NLS-DNMT3L-L-DNMT3Amut-L-dcas9-NLS
Purpose: Targeted DNA methylation
Depositing lab: Xingxu Huang. Depositing organization: ShanghaiTech University. Publication: Locus-specific DNA methylation of Mecp2 promoter leads to autism-like phenotypes in mice. Lu Z, Liu Z, Mao W, Wang X, Zheng X, Chen S, Cao B, Huang S, Zhang X, Zhou T, Zhang Y, Huang X, Sun Q, Li JD. Cell Death Dis. 2020 Feb 3;11(2):85. doi: 10.1038/s41419-020-2290-x. PubMed 32015323.
Backbone
  Vector backbone: pST1374
  Vector type: CRISPR
Growth in bacteria
  Bacterial resistance: Ampicillin, 100 μg/mL
  Growth temperature: 37°C
  Growth strain: DH5alpha
  Copy number: High Copy
Gene/Insert
  Gene/Insert name: DNMT3L-L-DNMT3Amut-L-dcas9
  Species: H. sapiens (human)
  Mutation: D10A,H840A,N863A,C710S
  Entrez Gene: DNMT3L; DNMT3A (a.k.a. DNMT3A2, HESJAS, M.HsaIIIA, TBRS)
  Cloning method: Gibson Cloning
Terms and licenses: Academic/Nonprofit Terms; Industry Terms: Not Available to Industry
How to cite: pSt1374-N-NLS-DNMT3L-L-DNMT3Amut-L-dcas9-NLS was a gift from Xingxu Huang (Addgene plasmid # 112209 ; http://n2t.net/addgene:112209 ; RRID:Addgene_112209)
